LOCUS       Exported 13248 bp ds-DNA circular SYN 13-MAY-2021
DEFINITION  Express mouse p150 protein with MIR deletion mutation.
ACCESSION   .
VERSION     .
KEYWORDS    pWPXL-p150-MIR-Delta
SOURCE      synthetic DNA construct
  ORGANISM  synthetic DNA construct
REFERENCE   1 (bases 1 to 13248)
  AUTHORS   Cheng L, Zhang X, Wang Y, Gan H, Xu X, Lv X, Hua X, Que J, Ordog T,
            Zhang Z
  TITLE     Chromatin Assembly Factor 1 (CAF-1) facilitates the establishment of
            facultative heterochromatin during pluripotency exit.
  JOURNAL   Nucleic Acids Res. 2019 Dec 2;47(21):11114-11131. doi:
            10.1093/nar/gkz858.
  PUBMED    31586391
REFERENCE   2 (bases 1 to 13248)
  AUTHORS   .
  TITLE     Direct Submission
  JOURNAL   Exported May 13, 2021 from SnapGene Server 1.1.58
            http://www.snapgene.com
FEATURES             Location/Qualifiers
     source          1..13248
                     /organism="synthetic DNA construct"
                     /mol_type="other DNA"
     LTR             2..635
                     /label=3' LTR
                     /note="3' long terminal repeat (LTR) from HIV-1"
     misc_feature    682..807
                     /label=HIV-1 Psi
                     /note="packaging signal of human immunodeficiency virus
                     type 1"
     misc_feature    1300..1533
                     /label=RRE
                     /note="The Rev response element (RRE) of HIV-1 allows for
                     Rev-dependent mRNA export from the nucleus to the
                     cytoplasm."
     CDS             1718..1762
                     /codon_start=1
                     /product="antigenic peptide corresponding to amino acids
                     655 to 669 of the HIV envelope protein gp41 (Lutje Hulsik
                     et al., 2013)"
                     /label=gp41 peptide
                     /note="recognized by the 2H10 single-chain llama nanobody"
                     /translation="KNEQELLELDKWASL"
     promoter        2145..3323
                     /label=EF-1-alpha promoter
                     /note="strong constitutive promoter for human elongation
                     factor EF-1-alpha"
     intron          2376..3314
                     /label=EF-1-alpha intron A
                     /note="intron upstream of the start codon of human
                     EF-1-alpha"
     primer_bind     3271..3291
                     /label=EF1a-F
                     /note="Human elongation factor-1a promoter, forward primer"
     misc_feature    3371..3488
                     /label=cPPT/CTS
                     /note="central polypurine tract and central termination
                     sequence of HIV-1"
     protein_bind    5309..5320
                     /label=ZF binding site
                     /bound_moiety="CCR5TC zinc-finger domain"
                     /note="target sequence for the CCR5TC zinc-finger domain
                     from the CCR5-224 (+) zinc-finger nuclease (Perez et al.,
                     2008; Gross et al., 2013)"
     regulatory      6275..6284
                     /regulatory_class="other"
                     /note="vertebrate consensus sequence for strong initiation
                     of translation (Kozak, 1987)"
     CDS             6281..6997
                     /codon_start=1
                     /product="enhanced GFP"
                     /label=EGFP
                     /translation="MVSKGEELFTGVVPILVELDGDVNGHKFSVSGEGEGDATYGKLTL
                     KFICTTGKLPVPWPTLVTTLTYGVQCFSRYPDHMKQHDFFKSAMPEGYVQERTIFFKDD
                     GNYKTRAEVKFEGDTLVNRIELKGIDFKEDGNILGHKLEYNYNSHNVYIMADKQKNGIK
                     VNFKIRHNIEDGSVQLADHYQQNTPIGDGPVLLPDNHYLSTQSALSKDPNEKRDHMVLL
                     EFVTAAGITLGMDELYK"
     CDS             6281..6997
                     /codon_start=1
                     /product="the original enhanced GFP (Yang et al., 1996)"
                     /label=EGFP
                     /note="mammalian codon-optimized"
                     /translation="MVSKGEELFTGVVPILVELDGDVNGHKFSVSGEGEGDATYGKLTL
                     KFICTTGKLPVPWPTLVTTLTYGVQCFSRYPDHMKQHDFFKSAMPEGYVQERTIFFKDD
                     GNYKTRAEVKFEGDTLVNRIELKGIDFKEDGNILGHKLEYNYNSHNVYIMADKQKNGIK
                     VNFKIRHNIEDGSVQLADHYQQNTPIGDGPVLLPDNHYLSTQSALSKDPNEKRDHMVLL
                     EFVTAAGITLGMDELYK"
     primer_bind     complement(6326..6347)
                     /label=EGFP-N
                     /note="EGFP, reverse primer"
     primer_bind     complement(6587..6606)
                     /label=EXFP-R
                     /note="For distinguishing EGFP variants, reverse primer"
     primer_bind     6934..6955
                     /label=EGFP-C
                     /note="EGFP, forward primer"
     misc_feature    7079..7667
                     /label=WPRE
                     /note="woodchuck hepatitis virus posttranscriptional
                     regulatory element"
     primer_bind     complement(7132..7152)
                     /label=WPRE-R
                     /note="WPRE, reverse primer"
     CDS             complement(7550..7561)
                     /codon_start=1
                     /product="Factor Xa recognition and cleavage site"
                     /label=Factor Xa site
                     /translation="IEGR"
     protein_bind    7811..7844
                     /label=loxP
                     /bound_moiety="Cre recombinase"
                     /note="Cre-mediated recombination occurs in the 8-bp core
                     sequence (GCATACAT)."
     LTR             7864..8044
                     /label=5' LTR (truncated)
                     /note="truncated 5' long terminal repeat (LTR) from HIV-1"
     promoter        complement(8069..8087)
                     /label=SP6 promoter
                     /note="promoter for bacteriophage SP6 RNA polymerase"
     primer_bind     complement(8070..8087)
                     /label=SP6
                     /note="SP6 promoter, forward primer"
     primer_bind     complement(8377..8396)
                     /label=pBRrevBam
                     /note="pBR322 vectors, tet region, downstream of BamHI,
                     reverse primer"
     primer_bind     complement(8610..8629)
                     /label=pRS-marker
                     /note="pRS vectors, use to sequence yeast selectable
                     marker"
     primer_bind     8729..8751
                     /label=pGEX 3'
                     /note="pGEX vectors, reverse primer"
     primer_bind     complement(8789..8807)
                     /label=pBRforEco
                     /note="pBR322 vectors, upsteam of EcoRI site, forward
                     primer"
     promoter        8875..8979
                     /gene="bla"
                     /label=AmpR promoter
     CDS             8980..9840
                     /codon_start=1
                     /gene="bla"
                     /product="beta-lactamase"
                     /label=AmpR
                     /note="confers resistance to ampicillin, carbenicillin, and
                     related antibiotics"
                     /translation="MSIQHFRVALIPFFAAFCLPVFAHPETLVKVKDAEDQLGARVGYI
                     ELDLNSGKILESFRPEERFPMMSTFKVLLCGAVLSRIDAGQEQLGRRIHYSQNDLVEYS
                     PVTEKHLTDGMTVRELCSAAITMSDNTAANLLLTTIGGPKELTAFLHNMGDHVTRLDRW
                     EPELNEAIPNDERDTTMPVAMATTLRKLLTGELLTLASRQQLIDWMEADKVAGPLLRSA
                     LPAGWFIADKSGAGERGSRGIIAALGPDGKPSRIVVIYTTGSQATMDERNRQIAEIGAS
                     LIKHW"
     primer_bind     complement(9198..9217)
                     /label=Amp-R
                     /note="Ampicillin resistance gene, reverse primer"
     rep_origin      10011..10599
                     /direction=RIGHT
                     /label=ori
                     /note="high-copy-number ColE1/pMB1/pBR322/pUC origin of
                     replication"
     primer_bind     10500..10519
                     /label=pBR322ori-F
                     /note="pBR322 origin, forward primer"
     primer_bind     10753..10770
                     /label=L4440
                     /note="L4440 vector, forward primer"
     primer_bind     complement(10840..10860)
                     /label=pBABE 3'
                     /note="SV40 enhancer, reverse primer for pBABE vectors"
     promoter        10845..11174
                     /label=SV40 promoter
                     /note="SV40 enhancer and early promoter"
     rep_origin      11025..11160
                     /label=SV40 ori
                     /note="SV40 origin of replication"
     primer_bind     11087..11106
                     /label=SV40pro-F
                     /note="SV40 promoter/origin, forward primer"
     intron          12308..12373
                     /label=small t intron
                     /note="SV40 (simian virus 40) small t antigen intron"
     CDS             12503..12523
                     /codon_start=1
                     /product="nuclear localization signal of SV40 (simian virus
                     40) large T antigen"
                     /label=SV40 NLS
                     /translation="PKKKRKV"
     polyA_signal    12948..13082
                     /label=SV40 poly(A) signal
                     /note="SV40 polyadenylation signal"
     primer_bind     complement(12985..13004)
                     /label=SV40pA-R
                     /note="SV40 polyA, reverse primer"
     primer_bind     13039..13058
                     /label=EBV-rev
                     /note="SV40 polyA terminator, reverse primer"
ORIGIN
        1 ttggaagggc taattcactc ccaaagaaga caagatatcc ttgatctgtg gatctaccac
       61 acacaaggct acttccctga ttagcagaac tacacaccag ggccaggggt cagatatcca
      121 ctgacctttg gatggtgcta caagctagta ccagttgagc cagataaggt agaagaggcc
      181 aataaaggag agaacaccag cttgttacac cctgtgagcc tgcatgggat ggatgacccg
      241 gagagagaag tgttagagtg gaggtttgac agccgcctag catttcatca cgtggcccga
      301 gagctgcatc cggagtactt caagaactgc tgatatcgag cttgctacaa gggactttcc
      361 gctggggact ttccagggag gcgtggcctg ggcgggactg gggagtggcg agccctcaga
      421 tcctgcatat aagcagctgc tttttgcctg tactgggtct ctctggttag accagatctg
      481 agcctgggag ctctctggct aactagggaa cccactgctt aagcctcaat aaagcttgcc
      541 ttgagtgctt caagtagtgt gtgcccgtct gttgtgtgac tctggtaact agagatccct
      601 cagacccttt tagtcagtgt ggaaaatctc tagcagtggc gcccgaacag ggacttgaaa
      661 gcgaaaggga aaccagagga gctctctcga cgcaggactc ggcttgctga agcgcgcacg
      721 gcaagaggcg aggggcggcg actggtgagt acgccaaaaa ttttgactag cggaggctag
      781 aaggagagag atgggtgcga gagcgtcagt attaagcggg ggagaattag atcgcgatgg
      841 gaaaaaattc ggttaaggcc agggggaaag aaaaaatata aattaaaaca tatagtatgg
      901 gcaagcaggg agctagaacg attcgcagtt aatcctggcc tgttagaaac atcagaaggc
      961 tgtagacaaa tactgggaca gctacaacca tcccttcaga caggatcaga agaacttaga
     1021 tcattatata atacagtagc aaccctctat tgtgtgcatc aaaggataga gataaaagac
     1081 accaaggaag ctttagacaa gatagaggaa gagcaaaaca aaagtaagac caccgcacag
     1141 caagcggccg ctgatcttca gacctggagg aggagatatg agggacaatt ggagaagtga
     1201 attatataaa tataaagtag taaaaattga accattagga gtagcaccca ccaaggcaaa
     1261 gagaagagtg gtgcagagag aaaaaagagc agtgggaata ggagctttgt tccttgggtt
     1321 cttgggagca gcaggaagca ctatgggcgc agcgtcaatg acgctgacgg tacaggccag
     1381 acaattattg tctggtatag tgcagcagca gaacaatttg ctgagggcta ttgaggcgca
     1441 acagcatctg ttgcaactca cagtctgggg catcaagcag ctccaggcaa gaatcctggc
     1501 tgtggaaaga tacctaaagg atcaacagct cctggggatt tggggttgct ctggaaaact
     1561 catttgcacc actgctgtgc cttggaatgc tagttggagt aataaatctc tggaacagat
     1621 ttggaatcac acgacctgga tggagtggga cagagaaatt aacaattaca caagcttaat
     1681 acactcctta attgaagaat cgcaaaacca gcaagaaaag aatgaacaag aattattgga
     1741 attagataaa tgggcaagtt tgtggaattg gtttaacata acaaattggc tgtggtatat
     1801 aaaattattc ataatgatag taggaggctt ggtaggttta agaatagttt ttgctgtact
     1861 ttctatagtg aatagagtta ggcagggata ttcaccatta tcgtttcaga cccacctccc
     1921 aaccccgagg ggacccgaca ggcccgaagg aatagaagaa gaaggtggag agagagacag
     1981 agacagatcc attcgattag tgaacggatc tcgacggtat cgatcacgag actagcctcg
     2041 accatcgatg tcgacgataa gctttgcaaa gatggataaa gttttaaaca gagaggaatc
     2101 tttgcagcta atggaccttc taggtcttga aaggagtggg aattggctcc ggtgcccgtc
     2161 agtgggcaga gcgcacatcg cccacagtcc ccgagaagtt ggggggaggg gtcggcaatt
     2221 gaaccggtgc ctagagaagg tggcgcgggg taaactggga aagtgatgtc gtgtactggc
     2281 tccgcctttt tcccgagggt gggggagaac cgtatataag tgcagtagtc gccgtgaacg
     2341 ttctttttcg caacgggttt gccgccagaa cacaggtaag tgccgtgtgt ggttcccgcg
     2401 ggcctggcct ctttacgggt tatggccctt gcgtgccttg aattacttcc acctggctgc
     2461 agtacgtgat tcttgatccc gagcttcggg ttggaagtgg gtgggagagt tcgaggcctt
     2521 gcgcttaagg agccccttcg cctcgtgctt gagttgaggc ctggcctggg cgctggggcc
     2581 gccgcgtgcg aatctggtgg caccttcgcg cctgtctcgc tgctttcgat aagtctctag
     2641 ccatttaaaa tttttgatga cctgctgcga cgcttttttt ctggcaagat agtcttgtaa
     2701 atgcgggcca agatctgcac actggtattt cggtttttgg ggccgcgggc ggcgacgggg
     2761 cccgtgcgtc ccagcgcaca tgttcggcga ggcggggcct gcgagcgcgg ccaccgagaa
     2821 tcggacgggg gtagtctcaa gctggccggc ctgctctggt gcctggcctc gcgccgccgt
     2881 gtatcgcccc gccctgggcg gcaaggctgg cccggtcggc accagttgcg tgagcggaaa
     2941 gatggccgct tcccggccct gctgcaggga gctcaaaatg gaggacgcgg cgctcgggag
     3001 agcgggcggg tgagtcaccc acacaaagga aaagggcctt tccgtcctca gccgtcgctt
     3061 catgtgactc cacggagtac cgggcgccgt ccaggcacct cgattagttc tcgagctttt
     3121 ggagtacgtc gtctttaggt tggggggagg ggttttatgc gatggagttt ccccacactg
     3181 agtgggtgga gactgaagtt aggccagctt ggcacttgat gtaattctcc ttggaatttg
     3241 ccctttttga gtttggatct tggttcattc tcaagcctca gacagtggtt caaagttttt
     3301 ttcttccatt tcaggtgtcg tgaggaattt cgacatttaa atttaattaa tctcgacggt
     3361 atcggttaac ttttaaaaga aaagggggga ttggggggta cagtgcaggg gaaagaatag
     3421 tagacataat agcaacagac atacaaacta aagaattaca aaaacaaatt acaaaaattc
     3481 aaaattttat cgatcacgag actagcctcg aggtttaaac tacgggatcc cgatgttgga
     3541 ggagccggag gccgcgacgc ggacagccgc ggccgtggat tgcaaagaca gacccgggtt
     3601 cccagtgaag aggttaatac aagcccgctt gcccttcaaa cgcctgaacc ttgttcccaa
     3661 ggagaaagtt gaggaagaca catcaccaaa agcagctgtg gaaagcaaag tcccggatct
     3721 acaattgtct ttgggcactt ttgaaagcca gtgtcacaca ggctctcacg taggcttgag
     3781 tacaaagttg gtcggtggcc agggccccat tgatagcttc ttgagggcaa caatcaagcc
     3841 agtaccgagt gtggtcatta tcgacctgac ggagaactgc agtgacattc cagacagccc
     3901 tgagggccac agtgaactaa gtcctgacac tgctggtgtg gtcaccacag tggaaggagc
     3961 tgccaagcag caggagcact ctgcagcaga gctgtgtctc ctagagaccc cttcagacat
     4021 cacttgtcac atggaagagg agcctgggag tccaggagac ccaaagagga cgggtgactg
     4081 tcaggctggt tcactacaga gctgtccgga gctgacccca ggttctagga catgccccac
     4141 caaggagtta tcaagctgga gcaaggcagg ggatctccta tttatagaga aagtggagga
     4201 catcctggcc actaagccct ccattgcctc tcttcccatg atgtccctgg ataggagtgt
     4261 cacttcagag agtgaaatac tggagtcctg ccccgaggat gactccatac tgagccactc
     4321 ctccaccaac tcctcttctc caaccagctc tcctgaggga ccatccacac ccccagaaca
     4381 tcggggtggg agaagctccc cctccacccc agcctgcaga gttgccaaga actttgtcaa
     4441 aggctccaca gagaagggca ggagcaaact gcacagagat agagaacagc agagggaaga
     4501 gaaggaaaag ctgagggaag agatacgacg agccaaggag gaggcacgga agaagaagga
     4561 ggaggagaag gagctgaagg aaaaggagcg gagggaaaag cgggagaaag atgagaagga
     4621 gaaggcggag aagcagcggc taaaggagga aaaacgcaag gagcggcagg aagctctgga
     4681 ggctaaactg gaggagaaga ggaagaagga ggaagagaag cggttacggg aggaagagaa
     4741 gcggttacgg gaagaagaga agcgcattaa ggcagaaaag gcagagatca ctcgattctt
     4801 ccagaaaccg aagactccgc aggctcccaa gaccctggcc ggttcctgtg gtaagtttgc
     4861 cccctttgaa atcaaagaac acatggtgct ggctccacgg tgccgagctg ccttggatca
     4921 agacctgtgc gatcagctgg accagctcct gcagcagcag agtgtggcaa gcaccttcct
     4981 cagtgaccta aaaagccggc tgcccttgag atcggggccc acccgggtct gtggccatga
     5041 cacagacatc atgaacaggg atgtggtcat tgtggagagc agcaaggtgg acggtgtgtc
     5101 tgaaaggaag aagtttggcc gcatgaagct tctgcagttc tcagagaacc accggccagc
     5161 atactggggg acgtggaaca agaagacagc catcatccgc ccccggaacc cctgggccca
     5221 ggacaaagac cttcttgact atgaggtaga cagtgacgat gagtgggaag aggaggaacc
     5281 tggggagtct ttgtcccaca gtgaggggga tgaggatgac gatgtggggg aagatgagga
     5341 tgaggacgat ggcttctttg tgccccatgg gtacttatct gaagatgaag gcgtgactga
     5401 ggagtgtgca gaccctgaga accacaaagt acaccagaag ctgaaggcca aggagtggga
     5461 tgagctccta gccaagggca agcgctttcg tgtgctgcag cctgtgcacg tgggatgtgt
     5521 atgggcatca gaggcagcca actgcacgag ttccgacttg aagctgctgc agcagttcac
     5581 tgcatgcctg ctggatgtgg catcccctga tgagccagaa cccggggcct ccaggaggga
     5641 aaagagggac cagcatatcc tggcccagtt gcttccgctg ctacatggca atgtgaatgg
     5701 gagcaaggtg atcatccatg aattccagga gcaatgccgc aggggcctgc tgacccttcc
     5761 aagtcccacc ccacacctgc agatgcccaa cttggaggat gctgttgctg tgccatccaa
     5821 ggccaggctg aagcgcctta tctctgagaa ctctgcctat gagaagcggc ccaacttccg
     5881 tatgtgctgg tatgtgcacc cagaggtgct caagagcttt ggccaggagt gcctgccagt
     5941 gccctgccag tggacctaca tcaccaccat gccctcagca cccagggaag acagtggcag
     6001 tgcttctact gaggggcctg gccagagcac acctatgcta ctcaagcgga agccagcggc
     6061 caccatgtgc atcacgcagt ttatgaagaa gcggcgctat gatggacagg ttgggtctgg
     6121 ggacatggat ggcttccagg cagacacaga agaggatgaa gaggatgaca cagactgtat
     6181 gatcatagat gtgccagatg ttgggagtga cgtgtcagaa gctcccatac ctgctcccac
     6241 actttgcaag gcacgcgtcc tagcgctacc ggtcgccacc atggtgagca agggcgagga
     6301 gctgttcacc ggggtggtgc ccatcctggt cgagctggac ggcgacgtaa acggccacaa
     6361 gttcagcgtg tccggcgagg gcgagggcga tgccacctac ggcaagctga ccctgaagtt
     6421 catctgcacc accggcaagc tgcccgtgcc ctggcccacc ctcgtgacca ccctgaccta
     6481 cggcgtgcag tgcttcagcc gctaccccga ccacatgaag cagcacgact tcttcaagtc
     6541 cgccatgccc gaaggctacg tccaggagcg caccatcttc ttcaaggacg acggcaacta
     6601 caagacccgc gccgaggtga agttcgaggg cgacaccctg gtgaaccgca tcgagctgaa
     6661 gggcatcgac ttcaaggagg acggcaacat cctggggcac aagctggagt acaactacaa
     6721 cagccacaac gtctatatca tggccgacaa gcagaagaac ggcatcaagg tgaacttcaa
     6781 gatccgccac aacatcgagg acggcagcgt gcagctcgcc gaccactacc agcagaacac
     6841 ccccatcggc gacggccccg tgctgctgcc cgacaaccac tacctgagca cccagtccgc
     6901 cctgagcaaa gaccccaacg agaagcgcga tcacatggtc ctgctggagt tcgtgaccgc
     6961 cgccgggatc actctcggca tggacgagct gtacaagtcc ggactcagat ctcgactagc
     7021 tagtagctag ctagctagtc gagctcaagc ttcgaattcc cgggactagt catatgataa
     7081 tcaacctctg gattacaaaa tttgtgaaag attgactggt attcttaact atgttgctcc
     7141 ttttacgcta tgtggatacg ctgctttaat gcctttgtat catgctattg cttcccgtat
     7201 ggctttcatt ttctcctcct tgtataaatc ctggttgctg tctctttatg aggagttgtg
     7261 gcccgttgtc aggcaacgtg gcgtggtgtg cactgtgttt gctgacgcaa cccccactgg
     7321 ttggggcatt gccaccacct gtcagctcct ttccgggact ttcgctttcc ccctccctat
     7381 tgccacggcg gaactcatcg ccgcctgcct tgcccgctgc tggacagggg ctcggctgtt
     7441 gggcactgac aattccgtgg tgttgtcggg gaagctgacg tcctttccat ggctgctcgc
     7501 ctgtgttgcc acctggattc tgcgcgggac gtccttctgc tacgtccctt cggccctcaa
     7561 tccagcggac cttccttccc gcggcctgct gccggctctg cggcctcttc cgcgtcttcg
     7621 ccttcgccct cagacgagtc ggatctccct ttgggccgcc tccccgcatc ggtacgtatg
     7681 gccaggtacc tttaagacca atgacttaca aggcagctgt agatcttagc cactttttaa
     7741 aagaaaaggg gggactggaa gggctaattc actcccaacg aagacaagat gggatcaatt
     7801 caccatggga ataacttcgt atagcataca ttatacgaag ttatgctgct ttttgcttgt
     7861 actgggtctc tctggttaga ccagatctga gcctgggagc tctctggcta actagggaac
     7921 ccactgctta agcctcaata aagcttgcct tgagtgcttc aagtagtgtg tgcccgtctg
     7981 ttgtgtgact ctggtaacta gagatccctc agaccctttt agtcagtgtg gaaaatctct
     8041 agcagcatct agaattaatt ccgtgtattc tatagtgtca cctaaatcgt atgtgtatga
     8101 tacataaggt tatgtattaa ttgtagccgc gttctaacga caatatgtac aagcctaatt
     8161 gtgtagcatc tggcttactg aagcagaccc tatcatctct ctcgtaaact gccgtcagag
     8221 tcggtttggt tggacgaacc ttctgagttt ctggtaacgc cgtcccgcac ccggaaatgg
     8281 tcagcgaacc aatcagcagg gtcatcgcta gccagatcct ctacgccgga cgcatcgtgg
     8341 ccggcatcac cggcgccaca ggtgcggttg ctggcgccta tatcgccgac atcaccgatg
     8401 gggaagatcg ggctcgccac ttcgggctca tgagcgcttg tttcggcgtg ggtatggtgg
     8461 caggccccgt ggccggggga ctgttgggcg ccatctcctt gcatgcacca ttccttgcgg
     8521 cggcggtgct caacggcctc aacctactac tgggctgctt cctaatgcag gagtcgcata
     8581 agggagagcg tcgaatggtg cactctcagt acaatctgct ctgatgccgc atagttaagc
     8641 cagccccgac acccgccaac acccgctgac gcgccctgac gggcttgtct gctcccggca
     8701 tccgcttaca gacaagctgt gaccgtctcc gggagctgca tgtgtcagag gttttcaccg
     8761 tcatcaccga aacgcgcgag acgaaagggc ctcgtgatac gcctattttt ataggttaat
     8821 gtcatgataa taatggtttc ttagacgtca ggtggcactt ttcggggaaa tgtgcgcgga
     8881 acccctattt gtttattttt ctaaatacat tcaaatatgt atccgctcat gagacaataa
     8941 ccctgataaa tgcttcaata atattgaaaa aggaagagta tgagtattca acatttccgt
     9001 gtcgccctta ttcccttttt tgcggcattt tgccttcctg tttttgctca cccagaaacg
     9061 ctggtgaaag taaaagatgc tgaagatcag ttgggtgcac gagtgggtta catcgaactg
     9121 gatctcaaca gcggtaagat ccttgagagt tttcgccccg aagaacgttt tccaatgatg
     9181 agcactttta aagttctgct atgtggcgcg gtattatccc gtattgacgc cgggcaagag
     9241 caactcggtc gccgcataca ctattctcag aatgacttgg ttgagtactc accagtcaca
     9301 gaaaagcatc ttacggatgg catgacagta agagaattat gcagtgctgc cataaccatg
     9361 agtgataaca ctgcggccaa cttacttctg acaacgatcg gaggaccgaa ggagctaacc
     9421 gcttttttgc acaacatggg ggatcatgta actcgccttg atcgttggga accggagctg
     9481 aatgaagcca taccaaacga cgagcgtgac accacgatgc ctgtagcaat ggcaacaacg
     9541 ttgcgcaaac tattaactgg cgaactactt actctagctt cccggcaaca attaatagac
     9601 tggatggagg cggataaagt tgcaggacca cttctgcgct cggcccttcc ggctggctgg
     9661 tttattgctg ataaatctgg agccggtgag cgtgggtctc gcggtatcat tgcagcactg
     9721 gggccagatg gtaagccctc ccgtatcgta gttatctaca cgacggggag tcaggcaact
     9781 atggatgaac gaaatagaca gatcgctgag ataggtgcct cactgattaa gcattggtaa
     9841 ctgtcagacc aagtttactc atatatactt tagattgatt taaaacttca tttttaattt
     9901 aaaaggatct aggtgaagat cctttttgat aatctcatga ccaaaatccc ttaacgtgag
     9961 ttttcgttcc actgagcgtc agaccccgta gaaaagatca aaggatcttc ttgagatcct
    10021 ttttttctgc gcgtaatctg ctgcttgcaa acaaaaaaac caccgctacc agcggtggtt
    10081 tgtttgccgg atcaagagct accaactctt tttccgaagg taactggctt cagcagagcg
    10141 cagataccaa atactgttct tctagtgtag ccgtagttag gccaccactt caagaactct
    10201 gtagcaccgc ctacatacct cgctctgcta atcctgttac cagtggctgc tgccagtggc
    10261 gataagtcgt gtcttaccgg gttggactca agacgatagt taccggataa ggcgcagcgg
    10321 tcgggctgaa cggggggttc gtgcacacag cccagcttgg agcgaacgac ctacaccgaa
    10381 ctgagatacc tacagcgtga gctatgagaa agcgccacgc ttcccgaagg gagaaaggcg
    10441 gacaggtatc cggtaagcgg cagggtcgga acaggagagc gcacgaggga gcttccaggg
    10501 ggaaacgcct ggtatcttta tagtcctgtc gggtttcgcc acctctgact tgagcgtcga
    10561 tttttgtgat gctcgtcagg ggggcggagc ctatggaaaa acgccagcaa cgcggccttt
    10621 ttacggttcc tggccttttg ctggcctttt gctcacatgt tctttcctgc gttatcccct
    10681 gattctgtgg ataaccgtat taccgccttt gagtgagctg ataccgctcg ccgcagccga
    10741 acgaccgagc gcagcgagtc agtgagcgag gaagcggaag agcgcccaat acgcaaaccg
    10801 cctctccccg cgcgttggcc gattcattaa tgcagctgtg gaatgtgtgt cagttagggt
    10861 gtggaaagtc cccaggctcc ccagcaggca gaagtatgca aagcatgcat ctcaattagt
    10921 cagcaaccag gtgtggaaag tccccaggct ccccagcagg cagaagtatg caaagcatgc
    10981 atctcaatta gtcagcaacc atagtcccgc ccctaactcc gcccatcccg cccctaactc
    11041 cgcccagttc cgcccattct ccgccccatg gctgactaat tttttttatt tatgcagagg
    11101 ccgaggccgc ctcggcctct gagctattcc agaagtagtg aggaggcttt tttggaggcc
    11161 taggcttttg caaaaagctt ggacacaaga caggcttgcg agatatgttt gagaatacca
    11221 ctttatcccg cgtcagggag aggcagtgcg taaaaagacg cggactcatg tgaaatactg
    11281 gtttttagtg cgccagatct ctataatctc gcgcaaccta ttttcccctc gaacactttt
    11341 taagccgtag ataaacaggc tgggacactt cacatgagcg aaaaatacat cgtcacctgg
    11401 gacatgttgc agatccatgc acgtaaactc gcaagccgac tgatgccttc tgaacaatgg
    11461 aaaggcatta ttgccgtaag ccgtggcggt ctgtaccggg tgcgttactg gcgcgtgaac
    11521 tgggtattcg tcatgtcgat accgtttgta tttccagcta cgatcacgac aaccagcgcg
    11581 agcttaaagt gctgaaacgc gcagaaggcg atggcgaagg cttcatcgtt attgatgacc
    11641 tggtggatac cggtggtact gcggttgcga ttcgtgaaat gtatccaaaa gcgcactttg
    11701 tcaccatctt cgcaaaaccg gctggtcgtc cgctggttga tgactatgtt gttgatatcc
    11761 cgcaagatac ctggattgaa cagccgtggg atatgggcgt cgtattcgtc ccgccaatct
    11821 ccggtcgcta atcttttcaa cgcctggcac tgccgggcgt tgttcttttt aacttcaggc
    11881 gggttacaat agtttccagt aagtattctg gaggctgcat ccatgacaca ggcaaacctg
    11941 agcgaaaccc tgttcaaacc ccgctttaaa catcctgaaa cctcgacgct agtccgccgc
    12001 tttaatcacg gcgcacaacc gcctgtgcag tcggcccttg atggtaaaac catccctcac
    12061 tggtatcgca tgattaaccg tctgatgtgg atctggcgcg gcattgaccc acgcgaaatc
    12121 ctcgacgtcc aggcacgtat tgtgatgagc gatgccgaac gtaccgacga tgatttatac
    12181 gatacggtga ttggctaccg tggcggcaac tggatttatg agtgggcccc ggatctttgt
    12241 gaaggaacct tacttctgtg gtgtgacata attggacaaa ctacctacag agatttaaag
    12301 ctctaaggta aatataaaat ttttaagtgt ataatgtgtt aaactactga ttctaattgt
    12361 ttgtgtattt tagattccaa cctatggaac tgatgaatgg gagcagtggt ggaatgcctt
    12421 taatgaggaa aacctgtttt gctcagaaga aatgccatct agtgatgatg aggctactgc
    12481 tgactctcaa cattctactc ctccaaaaaa gaagagaaag gtagaagacc ccaaggactt
    12541 tccttcagaa ttgctaagtt ttttgagtca tgctgtgttt agtaatagaa ctcttgcttg
    12601 ctttgctatt tacaccacaa aggaaaaagc tgcactgcta tacaagaaaa ttatggaaaa
    12661 atattctgta acctttataa gtaggcataa cagttataat cataacatac tgttttttct
    12721 tactccacac aggcatagag tgtctgctat taataactat gctcaaaaat tgtgtacctt
    12781 tagcttttta atttgtaaag gggttaataa ggaatatttg atgtatagtg ccttgactag
    12841 agatcataat cagccatacc acatttgtag aggttttact tgctttaaaa aacctcccac
    12901 acctccccct gaacctgaaa cataaaatga atgcaattgt tgttgttaac ttgtttattg
    12961 cagcttataa tggttacaaa taaagcaata gcatcacaaa tttcacaaat aaagcatttt
    13021 tttcactgca ttctagttgt ggtttgtcca aactcatcaa tgtatcttat catgtctgga
    13081 tcaactggat aactcaagct aaccaaaatc atcccaaact tcccacccca taccctatta
    13141 ccactgccaa ttacctgtgg tttcatttac tctaaacctg tgattcctct gaattatttt
    13201 cattttaaag aaattgtatt tgttaaatat gtactacaaa cttagtag
//
