[The description below was written by a language model from this plasmid's Addgene catalogue record and the feature table of its GenBank file.]
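Description:
pWPXL-p150-MIRΔ is a 13.2 kb HIV-1-based lentiviral transfer plasmid built on the pWPXL backbone and catalogued as a mammalian expression vector. It carries mouse Chaf1a, which encodes p150, the large subunit of chromatin assembly factor 1 (CAF-1). This version has a deletion of the MIR, the HP1-interacting domain. The insert is listed at about 2.7 kb. It is not annotated as a feature in the map, but it presumably lies in the unannotated stretch between the cPPT/CTS and the EGFP coding sequence. According to the catalogue entry, the backbone's GFP is fused to the C terminus of p150. Expression is driven by the human EF-1α promoter with its first intron, a strong constitutive promoter, and a WPRE downstream of EGFP enhances transcript stability and expression.

The viral elements comprise a full-length HIV-1 LTR, the Psi packaging signal, the RRE for Rev-dependent nuclear export, the cPPT/CTS, and a truncated downstream LTR preceded by a loxP site. In pWPXL-type vectors the loxP site is copied into both LTRs on integration, which permits Cre-mediated excision of the provirus. The plasmid supplies only the vector genome, so packaging and envelope functions must come from separate plasmids. In bacteria it is maintained through a high-copy ColE1/pUC origin with ampicillin selection, and a recombination-reducing strain is recorded for propagation, as is common for LTR-containing plasmids. The backbone also retains SV40 promoter/origin, small t intron and poly(A) sequences. The construct is intended for expressing a GFP-tagged p150 mutant lacking its HP1-binding region. The associated study concerns the role of CAF-1 in establishing facultative heterochromatin during exit from pluripotency.
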