Addgene plasmid #160995: pWPXL-p150-MIRΔ
Purpose: Express mouse p150 protein with MIR deletion mutation
Depositing lab: Zhiguo Zhang. Publication: Chromatin Assembly Factor 1 (CAF-1) facilitates the establishment of facultative heterochromatin during pluripotency exit. Cheng L, Zhang X, Wang Y, Gan H, Xu X, Lv X, Hua X, Que J, Ordog T, Zhang Z. Nucleic Acids Res. 2019 Dec 2;47(21):11114-11131. doi: 10.1093/nar/gkz858. PubMed 31586391.
Backbone
  Vector backbone: pWPXL
  Vector type: Mammalian Expression
Growth in bacteria
  Bacterial resistance: Ampicillin, 100 μg/mL
  Growth temperature: 37°C
  Growth strain: NEB Stable
  Copy number: High Copy
Gene/Insert
  Gene/Insert name: CHAF1A
  Species: M. musculus (mouse)
  Insert size (bp): 2721
  Mutation: MIR (HP1-interacting domain) deletion
  Entrez Gene: Chaf1a (a.k.a. AL023013, AL024058, CAF-1, Cac1p)
  Tag / fusion protein: GFP (C terminal on backbone)
  Cloning method: Restriction Enzyme; 5′ cloning site Unknown (unknown if destroyed)
Terms and licenses: Academic/Nonprofit Terms; Industry Terms: Not Available to Industry
How to cite: pWPXL-p150-MIRΔ was a gift from Zhiguo Zhang (Addgene plasmid # 160995 ; http://n2t.net/addgene:160995 ; RRID:Addgene_160995)
