>Addgene plasmid #160995 | pWPXL-p150-MIRΔ | depositor partial sequence | sequence record 311890 | pWPXL-p150-MIRΔ sequence 990 bps
TGGGAAATGCTGGTGTGGTACCCAGTGGAAGGAGCTGCCAAGCAGCAGGAGCACTCTGCAGCAGAGCTGT
GTCTCCTAGAGACCCCTTCAGACATCACTTGTCACATGGAAGAGGAGCCTGGGAGTCCAGGAGACCCAAA
GAGGACGGGTGACTGTCAGGCTGGTTCACTACAGAGCTGTCCGGAGCTGACCCCAGGTTCTAGGACATGC
CCCACCAAGGAGTTATCAAGCTGGAGCAAGGCAGGGGATCTCCTATTTATAGAGAAAGTGGAGGACATCC
TGGCCACTAAGCCCTCCATTGCCTCTCTTCCCATGATGTCCCTGGATAGGAGTGTCACTTCAGAGAGTGA
AATACTGGAGTCCTGCCCCGAGGATGACTCCATACTGAGCCACTCCTCCACCAACTCCTCTTCTCCAACC
AGCTCTCCTGAGGGACCATCCACACCCCCAGAACATCGGGGTGGGAGAAGCTCCCCCTCCACCCCAGCCT
GCAGAGTTGCCAAGAACTTTGTCAAAGGCTCCACAGAGAAGGGCAGGAGCAAACTGCACAGAGATAGAGA
ACAGCAGAGGGAAGAGAAGGAAAAGCTGAGGGAAGAGATACGACGAGCCAAGGAGGAGGCACGGAAGAAG
AAGGAGGAGGAGAAGGAGCTGAAGGAAAAGGAGCGGAGGGAAAAGCGGGAGAAAGATGAGAAGGAGAAGG
CGGAGAAGCAGCGGCTAAAGGAGGAAAAACGCAAGGAGCGGCAGGAAGCTCTGGAGGCTAAACTGGAGGA
GAAGAGGAAGAAGGAGGAAGAGAAGCGGTTACGGGAGGAAGAGAAGCGGTTACGGGAAGAAGAGAAGCGC
ATTACGCAGAAAAGGCAGAGATCACTCGATTCTTCCAGAAACCGAAGACTCCGCAGGCTCCCAAGACCCT
GGCCGGTTCCTGTGGTAAGTTTGCCCCCTTTGAAATCAAAGAACACATGGTGCTGGCTCCACGTGCCGAG
CTGCCTTGGA
